>Addgene plasmid #184002 | AAV2/9-CW3SL-mCherry-DrTrkB | addgene full sequence | sequence record 379359 | Addgene NGS Result
CCTGCAGGCAGCTGCGCGCTCGCTCGCTCACTGAGGCCGCCCGGGCGTCGGGCGACCTTTGGTCGCCCGG
CCTCAGTGAGCGAGCGAGCGCGCAGAGAGGGAGTGGCCAACTCCATCACTAGGGGTTCCTGCGGCCGCAG
ATGCTGCACACTTGTGGACTAAGTTTGTTCGCATCCCCTTCTCCAACCCCCTCAGTACATCACCCTGGGG
GAACAGGGTCCACTTGCTCCTGGGCCCACACAGTCCTGCAGTATTGTGTATATAAGGCCAGGGCAAAGAG
GAGCAGGTTTTAAAGTGAAAGGCAGGCAGGTGTTGGGGAGGCAGTTACCGGGGCAACGGGAACAGGGCGT
TTCGGAGGTGGTTGCCATGGGGACCTGGATGCTGACGAAGGCTCGCGAGGCTGTGAGCAGCCACAGTGCC
CTGCTCAGAAGCCCCAAGCTCGTCAGTCAAGCCGGTTCTCCGTTTGCACTCAGGAGCACGGGCAGGCGAG
TGGCCCCTAGTTCTGGGGGCAGCGTGAAAAGACGGTATCGATAAGCTTAATACGACTCACTATAGGGTAC
GATTTAGGTGACACTATAGAATAAGGAGCGATCGCCATGGCTAGCATGGAGACAGACACACTCCTGCTAT
GGGTACTGCTGCTCTGGGTTCCAGGTTCCACTGGTGACAGCAAGGGCGAGGAGGATAACATGGCCATCAT
CAAGGAGTTCATGCGCTTCAAGGTGCACATGGAGGGCTCCGTGAACGGCCACGAGTTCGAGATCGAGGGC
GAGGGCGAGGGCCGCCCCTACGAGGGCACCCAGACCGCCAAGCTGAAGGTGACCAAGGGTGGCCCCCTGC
CCTTCGCCTGGGACATCCTGTCCCCTCAGTTCATGTACGGCTCCAAGGCCTACGTGAAGCACCCCGCCGA
CATCCCCGACTACTTGAAGCTGTCCTTCCCCGAGGGCTTCAAGTGGGAGCGCGTGATGAACTTCGAGGAC
GGCGGCGTGGTGACCGTGACCCAGGACTCCTCCCTGCAGGACGGCGAGTTCATCTACAAGGTGAAGCTGC
GCGGCACCAACTTCCCCTCCGACGGCCCCGTAATGCAGAAGAAGACCATGGGCTGGGAGGCCTCCTCCGA
GCGGATGTACCCCGAGGACGGCGCCCTGAAGGGCGAGATCAAGCAGAGGCTGAAGCTGAAGGACGGCTGC
CACTACGACGCTGAGGTCAAGACCACCTACAAGGCCAAGAAGCCCGTGCAGCTGCCCGGCGCCTACAACG
TCAACATCAAGTTGGACATCACCTCCCACAACGAGGACTACACCATCGTGGAACAGTACGAACGCGCCGA
GGGCCGCCACTCCACCGGCGGCATGGACGAGCTGTACAAGGAATTCAGTGCTGGTAGTGCTGGTAGTGCT
GGCACCGGTATGAGCCGGGACCCGTTGCCCTTTTTTCCACCGCTTTACCTTGGTGGCCCGGAAATTACCA
CCGAGAACTGCGAGCGCGAGCCGATTCATATTCCCGGCAGCATCCAGCCGCACGGCGCCCTGCTCACTGC
CGACGGGCACAGCGGCGAGGTGCTCCAGATGAGCCTCAACGCGGCCACTTTTCTGGGACAGGAACCCACA
GTGCTGCGCGGACAGACCCTCGCCGCACTGCTGCCCGAGCAGTGGCCCGCGCTGCAAGCGGCCCTGCCCC
CCGGCTGCCCCGACGCCCTGCAATACCGCGCAACGCTGGACTGGCCTGCCGCCGGGCACCTTTCGCTGAC
GGTGCACCGGGTCGGCGAGTTGCTGATTCTGGAGTTCGAGCCGACGGAGGCCTGGGACAGCACCGGGCCG
CACGCGCTGCGCAACGCGATGTTCGCGCTCGAAAGTGCCCCCAACCTGCGGGCGCTGGCCGAGGTGGCGA
CCCAGACGGTCCGCGAGCTGACGGGCTTTGACCGGGTGATGCTCTACAAATTTGCCCCCGACGCCACCGG
CGAAGTGATTGCCGAGGCCCGCCGTGAGGGGCTGCACGCCTTTCTGGGCCACCGTTTTCCCGCGTCGGAC
ATTCCGGCGCAGGCCCGCGCGCTCTACACCCGGCACCTGCTGCGCCTGACCGCCGACACCCGCGCCGCCG
CCGTGCCGCTCGATCCCGTCCTCAACCCGCAGACGAATGCGCCCACCCCGCTGGGCGGCGCCGTGCTGCG
CGCCACCTCGCCCATGCACATGCAGTACCTGCGGAACATGGGCGTCGGGTCGAGCCTGTCGGTGTCGGTG
GTGGTCGGCGGCCAGCTCTGGGGCCTGATCGCCTGCCACCACCAGACGCCCTACGTGTTGCCGCCCGACC
TGCGAACCACGCTCGAATACCTGGGCCGCTTGCTGAGCCTGCAAGTTCAGGTCAAGGAAGCGGCGGACGT
GGCGGCCTTTCGCCAGAGCCTGCGGGAGCACCACGCGCGGGTGGCCCTCGCGGCGGCGCACTCGCTCTCG
CCGCACGACACCCTCAGTGACCCGGCGCTTGACCTGCTGGGCCTGATGCGGGCCGGGGGCCTGATTCTGC
GTTTCGAGGGCCGCTGGCAGACGTTGGGTGAAGTGCCGCCTGCCCCGGCGGTGGACGCGCTGCTGGCGTG
GCTCGAAACCCAGCCGGGCGCCCTGGTCCAGACCGACGCGCTAGGCCAACTGTGGCCCGCCGGCGCCGAT
CTCGCCCCCAGCGCAGCGGGCCTGCTCGCCATCAGCGTGGGCGAGGGCTGGTCGGAGTGCCTCGTCTGGC
TGCGGCCCGAACTGCGGCTGGAGGTCGCCTGGGGCGGGGCCACTCCTGACCAGGCGAAAGACGACCTCGG
GCCGCGCCACTCATTCGACACCTACCTCGAAGAAAAACGCGGCTACGCCGAGCCCTGGCATCCCGGCGAA
ATCGAGGAGGCGCAGGATCTACGTGACACATTGACCGGGGCGCTGGGCGAGCAGCTCGAGATCGCCACTG
GGATGGTGGGGGCCCTCCTCTTGCTGCTGGTGGTGGCCCTGGGGATCGGCCTCTTCATGTCTAGAAAGTT
GGCAAGACACTCCAAGTTTGGCATGAAAGGCCCAGCTTCCGTCATCAGCAACGACGATGACTCTGCCAGC
CCTCTCCACCACATCTCCAACGGGAGCAACACTCCGTCTTCTTCGGAGGGCGGGCCCGATGCTGTCATCA
TTGGGATGACCAAGATCCCTGTCATTGAAAACCCCCAGTACTTCGGTATCACCAACAGCCAGCTCAAGCC
GGACACATTTGTTCAGCACATCAAGAGACACAACATCGTTCTGAAGAGGGAGCTTGGAGAAGGAGCCTTT
GGGAAAGTTTTCCTAGCGGAGTGCTATAACCTCTGCCCCGAGCAGGATAAGATCCTGGTGGCCGTGAAGA
CGCTGAAGGACGCCAGCGACAATGCTCGCAAGGACTTTCATCGCGAAGCCGAGCTGCTGACCAACCTCCA
GCACGAGCACATTGTCAAGTTCTACGGTGTCTGTGTGGAGGGCGACCCACTCATCATGGTCTTTGAGTAC
ATGAAGCACGGGGACCTCAACAAGTTCCTTAGGGCACACGGGCCAGATGCAGTGCTGATGGCAGAGGGTA
ACCCGCCCACCGAGCTGACGCAGTCGCAGATGCTGCACATCGCTCAGCAAATCGCAGCAGGCATGGTCTA
CCTGGCATCCCAACACTTCGTGCACCGAGACCTGGCCACCCGGAACTGCTTGGTAGGAGAGAACCTGCTG
GTGAAAATTGGGGACTTCGGGATGTCCCGGGATGTATACAGCACCGACTACTACCGGGTTGGTGGCCACA
CAATGTTGCCCATCCGATGGATGCCTCCAGAGAGCATCATGTACAGGAAATTCACCACCGAGAGTGACGT
CTGGAGCCTGGGAGTTGTGTTGTGGGAGATCTTCACCTACGGCAAGCAGCCCTGGTATCAGCTATCAAAC
AACGAGGTGATAGAATGCATCACCCAGGGCAGAGTCCTTCAGCGGCCTCGCACGTGTCCCCAGGAGGTGT
ACGAGCTGATGCTGGGATGCTGGCAGCGGGAACCACACACAAGGAAGAACATCAAGAACATCCACACACT
CCTTCAGAACTTGGCGAAGGCGTCGCCCGTCTACCTGGACATCCTAGGCTAGTGATCTAGAGTCGAGATA
ATCAACCTCTGGATTACAAAATTTGTGAAAGATTGACTGGTATTCTTAACTATGTTGCTCCTTTTACGCT
ATGTGGATACGCTGCTTTAATGCCTTTGTATCATGCTATTGCTTCCCGTATGGCTTTCATTTTCTCCTCC
TTGTATAAATCCTGGTTAGTTCTTGCCACGGCGGAACTCATCGCCGCCTGCCTTGCCCGCTGCTGGACAG
GGGCTCGGCTGTTGGGCACTGACAATTCCGTGGTGTTTATTTGTGAAATTTGTGATGCTATTGCTTTATT
TGTAACCATCTAGCTTTATTTGTGAAATTTGTGATGCTATTGCTTTATTTGTAACCATTATAAGCTGCAA
TAAACAAGTTAACAACAACAATTGCATTCATTTTATGTTTCAGGTTCAGGGGGAGATGTGGGAGGTTTTT
TAAAGCGGCCGCAGGAACCCCTAGTGATGGAGTTGGCCACTCCCTCTCTGCGCGCTCGCTCGCTCACTGA
GGCCGGGCGACCAAAGGTCGCCCGACGCCCGGGCTTTGCCCGGGCGGCCTCAGTGAGCGAGCGAGCGCGC
AGCTGCCTGCAGGGGCGCCTGATGCGGTATTTTCTCCTTACGCATCTGTGCGGTATTTCACACCGCATA
[95 nt withheld, positions 4760-4854]
T
[46 nt withheld, positions 4856-4901]
C
[141 nt withheld, positions 4903-5043]
CCTTTGACGTTGGAGTCCACGTTCTTT
[37 nt withheld, positions 5071-5107]
ACTCTATCTCGGGCTATTCTTTTGATTTATAAGGGATTTTGCCGATTTCGGTCTATTGGTTAAAAAATGA
GCTGATTTAACAAAAATTTAACGCGAATTTTAACAAAATATTAACGTTTACAATTTTATGGTGCACTCTC
AGTACAATCTGCTCTGATGCCGCATAGTTAAGCCAGCCCCGACACCCGCCAACACCCGCTGACGCGCCCT
GACGGGCTTGTCTGCTCCCGGCATCCGCTTACAGACAAGCTGTGACCGTCTCCGGGAGCTGCATGTGTCA
GAGGTTTTCACCGTCATCACCGAAACGCGCGAGACGAAAGGGCCTCGTGATACGCCTATTTTTATAGGTT
AATGTCATGATAATAATGGTTTCTTAGACGTCAGGTGGCACTTTTCGGGGAAATGTGCGCGGAACCCCTA
TTTGTTTATTTTTCTAAATACATTCAAATATGTATCCGCTCATGAGACAATAACCCTGATAAATGCTTCA
ATAATATTGAAAAAGGAAGAGTATGAGTATTCAACATTTCCGTGTCGCCCTTATTCCCTTTTTTGCGGCA
TTTTGCCTTCCTGTTTTTGCTCACCCAGAAACGCTGGTGAAAGTAAAAGATGCTGAAGATCAGTTGGGTG
CACGAGTGGGTTACATCGAACTGGATCTCAACAGCGGTAAGATCCTTGAGAGTTTTCGCCCCGAAGAACG
TTTTCCAATGATGAGCACTTTTAAAGTTCTGCTATGTGGCGCGGTATTATCCCGTATTGACGCCGGGCAA
GAGCAACTCGGTCGCCGCATACACTATTCTCAGAATGACTTGGTTGAGTACTCACCAGTCACAGAAAAGC
ATCTTACGGATGGCATGACAGTAAGAGAATTATGCAGTGCTGCCATAACCATGAGTGATAACACTGCGGC
CAACTTACTTCTGACAACGATCGGAGGACCGAAGGAGCTAACCGCTTTTTTGCACAACATGGGGGATCAT
GTAACTCGCCTTGATCGTTGGGAACCGGAGCTGAATGAAGCCATACCAAACGACGAGCGTGACACCACGA
TGCCTGTAGCAATGGCAACAACGTTGCGCAAACTATTAACTGGCGAACTACTTACTCTAGCTTCCCGGCA
ACAATTAATAGACTGGATGGAGGCGGATAAAGTTGCAGGACCACTTCTGCGCTCGGCCCTTCCGGCTGGC
TGGTTTATTGCTGATAAATCTGGAGCCGGTGAGCGTGGGTCTCGCGGTATCATTGCAGCACTGGGGCCAG
ATGGTAAGCCCTCCCGTATCGTAGTTATCTACACGACGGGGAGTCAGGCAACTATGGATGAACGAAATAG
ACAGATCGCTGAGATAGGTGCCTCACTGATTAAGCATTGGTAACTGTCAGACCAAGTTTACTCATATATA
CTTTAGATTGATTTAAAACTTCATTTTTAATTTAAAAGGATCTAGGTGAAGATCCTTTTTGATAATCTCA
TGACCAAAATCCCTTAACGTGAGTTTTCGTTCCACTGAGCGTCAGACCCCGTAGAAAAGATCAAAGGATC
TTCTTGAGATCCTTTTTTTCTGCGCGTAATCTGCTGCTTGCAAACAAAAAAACCACCGCTACCAGCGGTG
GTTTGTTTGCCGGATCAAGAGCTACCAACTCTTTTTCCGAAGGTAACTGGCTTCAGCAGAGCGCAGATAC
CAAATACTGTTCTTCTAGTGTAGCCGTAGTTAGGCCACCACTTCAAGAACTCTGTAGCACCGCCTACATA
CCTCGCTCTGCTAATCCTGTTACCAGTGGCTGCTGCCAGTGGCGATAAGTCGTGTCTTACCGGGTTGGAC
TCAAGACGATAGTTACCGGATAAGGCGCAGCGGTCGGGCTGAACGGGGGGTTCGTGCACACAGCCCAGCT
TGGAGCGAACGACCTACACCGAACTGAGATACCTACAGCGTGAGCTATGAGAAAGCGCCACGCTTCCCGA
AGGGAGAAAGGCGGACAGGTATCCGGTAAGCGGCAGGGTCGGAACAGGAGAGCGCACGAGGGAGCTTCCA
GGGGGAAACGCCTGGTATCTTTATAGTCCTGTCGGGTTTCGCCACCTCTGACTTGAGCGTCGATTTTTGT
GATGCTCGTCAGGGGGGCGGAGCCTATGGAAAAACGCCAGCAACGCGGCCTTTTTACGGTTCCTGGCCTT
TTGCTGGCCTTTTGCTCACATGT
Features (pLannotate 1.2.2; 22 found; start..end, strand, type, name):
     12..39      +  repeat_region  AAV2 ITR (fragment): inverted terminal repeat of adeno-associated virus serotype 2 inverted
     68..95      +  repeat_region  AAV2 ITR (fragment): inverted terminal repeat of adeno-associated virus serotype 2 inverted
    149..513     +  promoter       CaMKII promoter (fragment): promoter for the mouse calcium/calmodulin-dependent kinase II α subunit
    521..538     -  misc_feature   MCS (fragment): pBluescript multiple cloning site
    538..556     +  promoter       T7 promoter: promoter for bacteriophage T7 RNA polymerase
    562..580     +  promoter       SP6 promoter: promoter for bacteriophage SP6 RNA polymerase
    606..668     +  sig_peptide    Igκ leader: leader sequence from mouse immunoglobulin κ light chain
    669..1370    +  CDS            mCherry: mCherry is a basic (constitutively fluorescent) red fluorescent protein published in 2004, derived from Discosoma sp.. It is reported to be a very rapidly-maturing monomer with low acid sensitivity.
   1410..2372    +  CDS            DrCBD: DrCBD is a basic (constitutively fluorescent) long stokes shift fluorescent protein published in 2009, derived from Deinococcus radiodurans. It requires the cofactor biliverdin for fluorescence.
   2946..4109    +  CDS            Ntrk2 (fragment): NTRK2_RAT - Also known as Trkb. Experimental evidence at protein level: Swiss-Prot protein existence level 1. Receptor tyrosine kinase involved in the development and the maturation of the central and the peripheral nervous systems through regulation of neuron survival, proliferation, migration, differentiation, and synapse formation and plasticity. Receptor for BDNF/brain-derived neurotrophic factor and NTF4/neurotrophin-4. Alternatively can also bind NTF3/neurotrophin-3 which is less efficient in activating the receptor but regulates neuron survival through NTRK2. Upon ligand-binding, underg
   4130..4287    +  misc_feature   WPRE (fragment): woodchuck hepatitis virus posttranscriptional regulatory element
   4293..4377    +  misc_feature   WPRE (fragment): woodchuck hepatitis virus posttranscriptional regulatory element
   4376..4419    -  polyA_signal   SV40 poly(A) signal (fragment): SV40 polyadenylation signal
   4423..4490    -  polyA_signal   SV40 poly(A) signal (fragment): SV40 polyadenylation signal
   4563..4703    +  repeat_region  AAV2 ITR: inverted terminal repeat of adeno-associated virus serotype 2 inverted
   4708..4759    -  misc_feature   bom (fragment): basis of mobility region from pBR322
   4778..5233    +  rep_origin     f1 ori (sequence partly withheld): f1 bacteriophage origin of replication; arrow indicates direction of (+) strand synthesis
   5234..5283    -  misc_feature   bom (fragment): basis of mobility region from pBR322
   5385..5420    -  CDS            rop (fragment): Rop protein, which maintains plasmids at low copy number; rop
   5515..5619    +  promoter       AmpR promoter: bla
   5620..6480    +  CDS            AmpR: β-lactamase; bla; confers resistance to ampicillin, carbenicillin, and related antibiotics
   6651..7239    +  rep_origin     ori: high-copy-number ColE1/pMB1/pBR322/pUC origin of replication
