[The description below was written by a language model from this plasmid's Addgene catalogue record and pLannotate feature annotations shown in this document.]
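Description:
AAV2/9-CW3SL-mCherry-DrTrkB is an AAV transfer plasmid used to produce recombinant adeno-associated virus that expresses eDrTrkB, an optically controlled TrkB receptor tyrosine kinase. It replicates in bacteria from a high-copy ColE1/pUC-type origin under ampicillin selection (AmpR with its bla promoter). The backbone also carries an f1 origin and small remnants of pBR322 bom and rop. The expression cassette is flanked by AAV2 inverted terminal repeats, which direct replication and packaging of the intervening DNA into capsids. The right ITR is annotated in full, whereas the left one is detected only as short fragments, a common result for these repeat-rich elements in sequencing-based annotation.

Between the ITRs, a compact fragment of the mouse CaMKIIα promoter drives the fusion gene, which suggests expression biased toward excitatory neurons. Short T7 and SP6 promoter sequences and a polylinker remnant lie between this promoter and the coding region. The open reading frame starts with a mouse Igκ leader for entry into the secretory pathway. It continues with mCherry as a red fluorescent marker and then with the biliverdin-binding chromophore domain of the Deinococcus radiodurans bacterial phytochrome. The frame ends with a TrkB (NTRK2) fragment. The catalogue lists this insert as human, although the annotation tool matched it to the rat protein. The phytochrome module apparently stands in for ligand-dependent control, so that receptor signalling responds to far-red light. Downstream, shortened WPRE fragments and a truncated SV40 polyadenylation signal form the compact "W3SL"-type 3′ element, which saves packaging space while supporting transcript stability and termination. The record does not state the cloning sites.
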