Addgene plasmid #184002: AAV2/9-CW3SL-mCherry-DrTrkB
Purpose: AAV production for expression of optically controlled eDrTrkB with N-terminal fusion of mCherry
Depositing lab: Dmitry Gerashchenko & Vladislav Verkhusha. Depositing organization: University of Helsinki, Institute of Biomedicine. Publication: A general approach for engineering RTKs optically controlled with far-red light. Leopold AV, Thankachan S, Yang C, Gerashchenko D, Verkhusha VV. Nat Methods. 2022 Jul;19(7):871-880. doi: 10.1038/s41592-022-01517-z. Epub 2022 Jun 9. PubMed 35681062.
Backbone
  Vector backbone: AAV2/9-CW3SL
  Vector type: AAV
Growth in bacteria
  Bacterial resistance: Ampicillin, 100 μg/mL
  Growth temperature: 37°C
  Growth strain: NEB Stable
  Copy number: High Copy
Gene/Insert
  Gene/Insert name: eDrTrkB
  Species: H. sapiens (human)
  Entrez Gene: NTRK2 (a.k.a. DEE58, EIEE58, GP145-TrkB, OBHD, TRKB, trk-B)
  Tag / fusion protein: Ig kappa secretory signal, mCherry, Deinococcus radiodurans bacterial phytochrome (N terminal on insert)
  Cloning method: Restriction Enzyme; 5′ cloning site unknown (unknown if destroyed)
Terms and licenses: Academic/Nonprofit Terms; Industry Terms: Not Available to Industry
How to cite: AAV2/9-CW3SL-mCherry-DrTrkB was a gift from Dmitry Gerashchenko & Vladislav Verkhusha (Addgene plasmid # 184002 ; http://n2t.net/addgene:184002 ; RRID:Addgene_184002)
